>Addgene plasmid #215722 | pPE3-pPuro | depositor full sequence | sequence record 420388 | pPE3-pPuro sequence 12048 bps
TCGAGTTTTAAAAGAAAAGGGGGGATTGGGGGGTACAGTGCAGGGGAAAGAATAGTAGACATAATAGCAA
CAGACATACAAACTAAAGAATTACAAAAACAAATTACAAAAATTCAAAATTTTACTAGTGAGGGCCTATT
TCCCATGATTCCTTCATATTTGCATATACGATACAAGGCTGTTAGAGAGATAATTGGAATTAATTTGACT
GTAAACACAAAGATATTAGTACAAAATACGTGACGTAGAAAGTAATAATTTCTTGGGTAGTTTGCAGTTT
TAAAATTATGTTTTAAAATGGACTATCATATGCTTACCGTAACTTGAAAGTATTTCGATTTCTTGGCTTT
ATATATCTTGTGGAAAGGACGAAACACCGGAGACGGTGTTGTAAATGAGCACACAAAATACACATGCTAA
AATATTATATTCTATGACCTTTATAAAATCAACCAAAATCTTCTTTTTAATAACTTTAGTATCAATAATT
AGAATTTTTATGTTCCTTTTTGCAAACTTTTAATAAAAATGAGCAAAATAAAAAAACGCTAGTTTTAGTA
ACTCGCGTTGTTTTCTTCACCTTTAATAATAGCTACTCCACCACTTGTTCCTAAGCGGTCAGCTCCTGCT
TCAATCATTTTTTGAGCATCTTCAAATGTTCTAACTCCACCAGCTGCTTTAACTAAAGCATTGTCTTTAA
CAACTGACTTCATTAGTTTAACATCTTCAAATGTTGCACCTGATTTTGAAAATCCTGTTGATGTTTTAAC
AAATTCTAATCCAGCTTCAACAGCTATTTCACAAGCTTTCATGATTTCTTCTTTTGTTAATAAACAATTT
TCCATAATACATTTAACAACATGTGATCCAGCTGCTTTTTTTACAGCTTTCATGTCTTCTAAAACTAATT
CATAATTTTTGTCTTTTAATGCACCAATATTTAATACCATATCAATTTCTGTTGCACCATCTTTAATTGC
TTCAGAAACTTCGAATGCTTTTGTAGCTGTTGTGCATGCACCTAGAGGAAAACCTACAACATTTGTTATT
CCTACATTTGTGCCTTTTAATAATTCTTTACAATAGCTTGTTCAATATGAATTAACACAAACTGTTGCAA
AATCAAATTCAATTGCTTCATCACATAATTGTTTAATTTCAGCTTTCGTAGCATCTTGTTTTAATAATGT
GTGATCTATATATTTGTTTAGTTTCATTTTTTCTCCTATATATTCATTTTTAATTTTAATTCTTTAATAA
TTTCGTCTACTTTAACTTTAGCGTTTTGAACAGATTCACCAACACCTATAAAATAAATTTTTAGTTTAGG
TTCAGTTCCACTTGGGCGAACAGCAAATCATGACTTATCTTCTAAATAAAATTTTAGTAAGTCTTGTCCT
GGCATATTATACATTCCATCGATGTAGTCTTCAACATTAACAACTTTAAGTCCAGCAATTTGAGTTAAGG
GTGTTGCTCTCAATGATTTCATTAATGGTTCAATTTTTAATTTCTTTTCTTCTGGTTTAAAATTCAAGTT
TAAAGTGAAAGTGTAATATGCACCCATTTCTTTAAATAAATCTTCTAAATAGTCTACTAATGTTTTATTT
TGTTTTTTATAAAATCAAGCAGCCTCTGCTATTAATATAGAAGCTTGTATTCCATCTTTATCTCTAGCTG
AGTCATCAATTACATATCCATAACTTTCTTCATAAGCAAAAACAAAATTTAATCCGTTATCTTCTTCTTT
AGCAATTTCTCTACCCATTCATTTAAATCCAGTTAAAGTTTTTACAATATTAACTCCATATTTTTCATGA
GCGATTCTATCACCCAAATCACTTGTTACAAAACTTGAATATAGAGCCGGATTTTTTGGAATGCTATTTA
AGCGTTTTAGATTTGATAATTTTCAATCAATTAAAATTGGTCCTGTTTGATTTCCATCTAATCTTACAAA
ATGACCATCATGTTTTATTGCCATTCCAAATCTGTCAGCATCTGGGTCATTCATAATAATAATATCTGCA
TCATGTTTAATACCATATTCAAGCGGTATTTTTCATGCAGGATCAAATTCTGGATTTGGATTTACAACAT
TTTTAAATGTTTCATCTTCAAATGCATGCTCTTCAACCTCAATAACGTTATATCCTGATTCACGTAATAT
TTTTGGGGTAAATTTAGTTCCTGTTCCATTAACTGCGCTAAAAATAATTTTTAAATCTTTTTTAGCTTCT
TGCTCTTTTTTGTACGTCTCTGTTTAAGAGCTATGCTGGAAACAGCATAGCAAGTTTAAATAAGGCTAGT
CCGTTATCAACTTGAAAAAGTGGCACCGAGTCGGTGCATAGGCAGGTGTATAATAGCACCTGCTATATTT
TTTGCTAGCTAGGTCTTGAAAGGAGTGGGAATTGGCTCCGGTGCCCGTCAGTGGGCAGAGCGCACATCGC
CCACAGTCCCCGAGAAGTTGGGGGGAGGGGTCGGCAATTGATCCGGTGCCTAGAGAAGGTGGCGCGGGGT
AAACTGGGAAAGTGATGTCGTGTACTGGCTCCGCCTTTTTCCCGAGGGTGGGGGAGAACCGTATATAAGT
GCAGTAGTCGCCGTGAACGTTCTTTTTCGCAACGGGTTTGCCGCCAGAACACAGGACCGGTGCCACCATG
GCCCCAAAGAAGAAGCGGAAGGTCGGTGACAAGAAGTACAGCATCGGCCTGGACATCGGCACCAACTCTG
TGGGCTGGGCCGTGATCACCGACGAGTACAAGGTGCCCAGCAAGAAATTCAAGGTGCTGGGCAACACCGA
CCGGCACAGCATCAAGAAGAACCTGATCGGAGCCCTGCTGTTCGACAGCGGCGAAACAGCCGAGGCCACC
CGGCTGAAGAGAACCGCCAGAAGAAGATACACCAGACGGAAGAACCGGATCTGCTATCTGCAAGAGATCT
TCAGCAACGAGATGGCCAAGGTGGACGACAGCTTCTTCCACAGACTGGAAGAGTCCTTCCTGGTGGAAGA
GGATAAGAAGCACGAGCGGCACCCCATCTTCGGCAACATCGTGGACGAGGTGGCCTACCACGAGAAGTAC
CCCACCATCTACCACCTGAGAAAGAAACTGGTGGACAGCACCGACAAGGCCGACCTGCGGCTGATCTATC
TGGCCCTGGCCCACATGATCAAGTTCCGGGGCCACTTCCTGATCGAGGGCGACCTGAACCCCGACAACAG
CGACGTGGACAAGCTGTTCATCCAGCTGGTGCAGACCTACAACCAGCTGTTCGAGGAAAACCCCATCAAC
GCCAGCGGCGTGGACGCCAAGGCCATCCTGTCTGCCAGACTGAGCAAGAGCAGACGGCTGGAAAATCTGA
TCGCCCAGCTGCCCGGCGAGAAGAAGAATGGCCTGTTCGGAAACCTGATTGCCCTGAGCCTGGGCCTGAC
CCCCAACTTCAAGAGCAACTTCGACCTGGCCGAGGATGCCAAACTGCAGCTGAGCAAGGACACCTACGAC
GACGACCTGGACAACCTGCTGGCCCAGATCGGCGACCAGTACGCCGACCTGTTTCTGGCCGCCAAGAACC
TGTCCGACGCCATCCTGCTGAGCGACATCCTGAGAGTGAACACCGAGATCACCAAGGCCCCCCTGAGCGC
CTCTATGATCAAGAGATACGACGAGCACCACCAGGACCTGACCCTGCTGAAAGCTCTCGTGCGGCAGCAG
CTGCCTGAGAAGTACAAAGAGATTTTCTTCGACCAGAGCAAGAACGGCTACGCCGGCTACATTGACGGCG
GAGCCAGCCAGGAAGAGTTCTACAAGTTCATCAAGCCCATCCTGGAAAAGATGGACGGCACCGAGGAACT
GCTCGTGAAGCTGAACAGAGAGGACCTGCTGCGGAAGCAGCGGACCTTCGACAACGGCAGCATCCCCCAC
CAGATCCACCTGGGAGAGCTGCACGCCATTCTGCGGCGGCAGGAAGATTTTTACCCATTCCTGAAGGACA
ACCGGGAAAAGATCGAGAAGATCCTGACCTTCCGCATCCCCTACTACGTGGGCCCTCTGGCCAGGGGAAA
CAGCAGATTCGCCTGGATGACCAGAAAGAGCGAGGAAACCATCACCCCCTGGAACTTCGAGGAAGTGGTG
GACAAGGGCGCTTCCGCCCAGAGCTTCATCGAGCGGATGACCAACTTCGATAAGAACCTGCCCAACGAGA
AGGTGCTGCCCAAGCACAGCCTGCTGTACGAGTACTTCACCGTGTATAACGAGCTGACCAAAGTGAAATA
CGTGACCGAGGGAATGAGAAAGCCCGCCTTCCTGAGCGGCGAGCAGAAAAAGGCCATCGTGGACCTGCTG
TTCAAGACCAACCGGAAAGTGACCGTGAAGCAGCTGAAAGAGGACTACTTCAAGAAAATCGAGTGCTTCG
ACTCCGTGGAAATCTCCGGCGTGGAAGATCGGTTCAACGCCTCCCTGGGCACATACCACGATCTGCTGAA
AATTATCAAGGACAAGGACTTCCTGGACAATGAGGAAAACGAGGACATTCTGGAAGATATCGTGCTGACC
CTGACACTGTTTGAGGACAGAGAGATGATCGAGGAACGGCTGAAAACCTATGCCCACCTGTTCGACGACA
AAGTGATGAAGCAGCTGAAGCGGCGGAGATACACCGGCTGGGGCAGGCTGAGCCGGAAGCTGATCAACGG
CATCCGGGACAAGCAGTCCGGCAAGACAATCCTGGATTTCCTGAAGTCCGACGGCTTCGCCAACAGAAAC
TTCATGCAGCTGATCCACGACGACAGCCTGACCTTTAAAGAGGACATCCAGAAAGCCCAGGTGTCCGGCC
AGGGCGATAGCCTGCACGAGCACATTGCCAATCTGGCCGGCAGCCCCGCCATTAAGAAGGGCATCCTGCA
GACAGTGAAGGTGGTGGACGAGCTCGTGAAAGTGATGGGCCGGCACAAGCCCGAGAACATCGTGATCGAA
ATGGCCAGAGAGAACCAGACCACCCAGAAGGGACAGAAGAACAGCCGCGAGAGAATGAAGCGGATCGAAG
AGGGCATCAAAGAGCTGGGCAGCCAGATCCTGAAAGAACACCCCGTGGAAAACACCCAGCTGCAGAACGA
GAAGCTGTACCTGTACTACCTGCAGAATGGGCGGGATATGTACGTGGACCAGGAACTGGACATCAACCGG
CTGTCCGACTACGATGTGGACGCTATCGTGCCTCAGAGCTTTCTGAAGGACGACTCCATCGACAACAAGG
TGCTGACCAGAAGCGACAAGAACCGGGGCAAGAGCGACAACGTGCCCTCCGAAGAGGTCGTGAAGAAGAT
GAAGAACTACTGGCGGCAGCTGCTGAACGCCAAGCTGATTACCCAGAGAAAGTTCGACAATCTGACCAAG
GCCGAGAGAGGCGGCCTGAGCGAACTGGATAAGGCCGGCTTCATCAAGAGACAGCTGGTGGAAACCCGGC
AGATCACAAAGCACGTGGCACAGATCCTGGACTCCCGGATGAACACTAAGTACGACGAGAATGACAAGCT
GATCCGGGAAGTGAAAGTGATCACCCTGAAGTCCAAGCTGGTGTCCGATTTCCGGAAGGATTTCCAGTTT
TACAAAGTGCGCGAGATCAACAACTACCACCACGCCCACGACGCCTACCTGAACGCCGTCGTGGGAACCG
CCCTGATCAAAAAGTACCCTAAGCTGGAAAGCGAGTTCGTGTACGGCGACTACAAGGTGTACGACGTGCG
GAAGATGATCGCCAAGAGCGAGCAGGAAATCGGCAAGGCTACCGCCAAGTACTTCTTCTACAGCAACATC
ATGAACTTTTTCAAGACCGAGATTACCCTGGCCAACGGCGAGATCCGGAAGCGGCCTCTGATCGAGACAA
ACGGCGAAACCGGGGAGATCGTGTGGGATAAGGGCCGGGATTTTGCCACCGTGCGGAAAGTGCTGAGCAT
GCCCCAAGTGAATATCGTGAAAAAGACCGAGGTGCAGACAGGCGGCTTCAGCAAAGAGTCTATCCTGCCC
AAGAGGAACAGCGATAAGCTGATCGCCAGAAAGAAGGACTGGGACCCTAAGAAGTACGGCGGCTTCGACA
GCCCCACCGTGGCCTATTCTGTGCTGGTGGTGGCCAAAGTGGAAAAGGGCAAGTCCAAGAAACTGAAGAG
TGTGAAAGAGCTGCTGGGGATCACCATCATGGAAAGAAGCAGCTTCGAGAAGAATCCCATCGACTTTCTG
GAAGCCAAGGGCTACAAAGAAGTGAAAAAGGACCTGATCATCAAGCTGCCTAAGTACTCCCTGTTCGAGC
TGGAAAACGGCCGGAAGAGAATGCTGGCCTCTGCCGGCGAACTGCAGAAGGGAAACGAACTGGCCCTGCC
CTCCAAATATGTGAACTTCCTGTACCTGGCCAGCCACTATGAGAAGCTGAAGGGCTCCCCCGAGGATAAT
GAGCAGAAACAGCTGTTTGTGGAACAGCACAAGCACTACCTGGACGAGATCATCGAGCAGATCAGCGAGT
TCTCCAAGAGAGTGATCCTGGCCGACGCTAATCTGGACAAAGTGCTGTCCGCCTACAACAAGCACCGGGA
TAAGCCCATCAGAGAGCAGGCCGAGAATATCATCCACCTGTTTACCCTGACCAATCTGGGAGCCCCTGCC
GCCTTCAAGTACTTTGACACCACCATCGACCGGAAGAGGTACACCAGCACCAAAGAGGTGCTGGACGCCA
CCCTGATCCACCAGAGCATCACCGGCCTGTACGAGACACGGATCGACCTGTCTCAGCTGGGAGGTGACTC
TGGAGGATCTAGCGGAGGATCCTCTGGCAGCGAGACACCAGGAACAAGCGAGTCAGCAACACCAGAGAGC
AGTGGCGGCAGCAGCGGCGGCAGCAGCACCCTAAATATAGAAGATGAGTATCGGCTACATGAGACCTCAA
AAGAGCCAGATGTTTCTCTAGGGTCCACATGGCTGTCTGATTTTCCTCAGGCCTGGGCGGAAACCGGGGG
CATGGGACTGGCAGTTCGCCAAGCTCCTCTGATCATACCTCTGAAAGCAACCTCTACCCCCGTGTCCATA
AAACAATACCCCATGTCACAAGAAGCCAGACTGGGGATCAAGCCCCACATACAGAGACTGTTGGACCAGG
GAATACTGGTACCCTGCCAGTCCCCCTGGAACACGCCCCTGCTACCCGTTAAGAAACCAGGGACTAATGA
TTATAGGCCTGTCCAGGATCTGAGAGAAGTCAACAAGCGGGTGGAAGACATCCACCCCACCGTGCCCAAC
CCTTACAACCTCTTGAGCGGGCTCCCACCGTCCCACCAGTGGTACACTGTGCTTGATTTAAAGGATGCCT
TTTTCTGCCTGAGACTCCACCCCACCAGTCAGCCTCTCTTCGCCTTTGAGTGGAGAGATCCAGAGATGGG
AATCTCAGGACAATTGACCTGGACCAGACTCCCACAGGGTTTCAAAAACAGTCCCACCCTGTTTAATGAG
GCACTGCACAGAGACCTAGCAGACTTCCGGATCCAGCACCCAGACTTGATCCTGCTACAGTACGTGGATG
ACTTACTGCTGGCCGCCACTTCTGAGCTAGACTGCCAACAAGGTACTCGGGCCCTGTTACAAACCCTAGG
GAACCTCGGGTATCGGGCCTCGGCCAAGAAAGCCCAAATTTGCCAGAAACAGGTCAAGTATCTGGGGTAT
CTTCTAAAAGAGGGTCAGAGATGGCTGACTGAGGCCAGAAAAGAGACTGTGATGGGGCAGCCTACTCCGA
AGACCCCTCGACAACTAAGGGAGTTCCTAGGGAAGGCAGGCTTCTGTCGCCTCTTCATCCCTGGGTTTGC
AGAAATGGCAGCCCCCCTGTACCCTCTCACCAAACCGGGGACTCTGTTTAATTGGGGCCCAGACCAACAA
AAGGCCTATCAAGAAATCAAGCAAGCTCTTCTAACTGCCCCAGCCCTGGGGTTGCCAGATTTGACTAAGC
CCTTTGAACTCTTTGTCGACGAGAAGCAGGGCTACGCCAAAGGTGTCCTAACGCAAAAACTGGGACCTTG
GCGTCGGCCGGTGGCCTACCTGTCCAAAAAGCTAGACCCAGTAGCAGCTGGGTGGCCCCCTTGCCTACGG
ATGGTAGCAGCCATTGCCGTACTGACAAAGGATGCAGGCAAGCTAACCATGGGACAGCCACTAGTCATTC
TGGCCCCCCATGCAGTAGAGGCACTAGTCAAACAACCCCCCGACCGCTGGCTTTCCAACGCCCGGATGAC
TCACTATCAGGCCTTGCTTTTGGACACGGACCGGGTCCAGTTCGGACCGGTGGTAGCCCTGAACCCGGCT
ACGCTGCTCCCACTGCCTGAGGAAGGGCTGCAACACAACTGCCTTGATATCCTGGCCGAAGCCCACGGAA
CCCGACCCGACCTAACGGACCAGCCGCTCCCAGACGCCGACCACACCTGGTACACGGATGGAAGCAGTCT
CTTACAAGAGGGACAGCGTAAGGCGGGAGCTGCGGTGACCACCGAGACCGAGGTAATCTGGGCTAAAGCC
CTGCCAGCCGGGACATCCGCTCAGCGGGCTGAACTGATAGCACTCACCCAGGCCCTAAAGATGGCAGAAG
GTAAGAAGCTAAATGTTTATACTGATAGCCGTTATGCTTTTGCTACTGCCCATATCCATGGAGAAATATA
CAGAAGGCGTGGGTGGCTCACATCAGAAGGCAAAGAGATCAAAAATAAAGACGAGATCTTGGCCCTACTA
AAAGCCCTCTTTCTGCCCAAAAGACTTAGCATAATCCATTGTCCAGGACATCAAAAGGGACACAGCGCCG
AGGCTAGAGGCAACCGGATGGCTGACCAAGCGGCCCGAAAGGCAGCCATCACAGAGACTCCAGACACCTC
TACCCTCCTCATAGAAAATTCATCACCCTCTGGCGGCTCAAAAAGAACCGCCGACGGCAGCGAATTCGAG
CCCAAGAAGAAGAGGAAAGTCGGATCCGGCGCAACAAACTTCTCTCTGCTGAAACAAGCCGGAGATGTCG
AAGAGAATCCTGGACCGACCGAGTACAAGCCCACGGTGCGCCTCGCCACCCGCGACGACGTCCCCAGGGC
CGTACGCACCCTCGCCGCCGCGTTCGCCGACTACCCCGCCACGCGCCACACCGTCGATCCGGACCGCCAC
ATCGAGCGGGTCACCGAGCTGCAAGAACTCTTCCTCACGCGCGTCGGGCTCGACATCGGCAAGGTGTGGG
TCGCGGACGACGGCGCCGCGGTGGCGGTCTGGACCACGCCGGAGAGCGTCGAAGCGGGGGCGGTGTTCGC
CGAGATCGGCCCGCGCATGGCCGAGTTGAGCGGTTCCCGGCTGGCCGCGCAGCAACAGATGGAAGGCCTC
CTGGCGCCGCACCGGCCCAAGGAGCCCGCGTGGTTCCTGGCCACCGTCGGAGTCTCGCCCGACCACCAGG
GCAAGGGTCTGGGCAGCGCCGTCGTGCTCCCCGGAGTGGAGGCGGCCGAGCGCGCCGGGGTGCCCGCCTT
CCTGGAGACCTCCGCGCCCCGCAACCTCCCCTTCTACGAGCGGCTCGGCTTCACCGTCACCGCCGACGTC
GAGGTGCCCGAAGGACCGCGCACCTGGTGCATGACCCGCAAGCCCGGTGCCTGAGTCGACAATCAACCTC
TGGATTACAAAATTTGTGAAAGATTGACTGGTATTCTTAACTATGTTGCTCCTTTTACGCTATGTGGATA
CGCTGCTTTAATGCCTTTGTATCATGCTATTGCTTCCCGTATGGCTTTCATTTTCTCCTCCTTGTATAAA
TCCTGGTTGCTGTCTCTTTATGAGGAGTTGTGGCCCGTTGTCAGGCAACGTGGCGTGGTGTGCACTGTGT
TTGCTGACGCAACCCCCACTGGTTGGGGCATTGCCACCACCTGTCAGCTCCTTTCCGGGACTTTCGCTTT
CCCCCTCCCTATTGCCACGGCGGAACTCATCGCCGCCTGCCTTGCCCGCTGCTGGACAGGGGCTCGGCTG
TTGGGCACTGACAATTCCGTGGTGTTGTCGGGGAAATCATCGTCCTTTCCTTGGCTGCTCGCCTGTGTTG
CCACCTGGATTCTGCGCGGGACGTCCTTCTGCTACGTCCCTTCGGCCCTCAATCCAGCGGACCTTCCTTC
CCGCGGCCTGCTGCCGGCTCTGCGGCCTCTTCCGCGTCTTCGCCTTCGCCCTCAGACGAGTCGGATCTCC
CTTTGGGCCGCCTCCCCGCACGCGTAATAAAAGATCTTTATTTTCATTAGATCTGTGTGTTGGTTTTTTG
TGTGCTCTAGATTCGGGGAAATGTGCGCGGAACCCCTATTTGTTTATTTTTCTAAATACATTCAAATATG
TATCCGCTCATGAGACAATAACCCTGATAAATGCTTCAATAATATTGAAAAAGGAAGAGTATGAGTATTC
AACATTTCCGTGTCGCCCTTATTCCCTTTTTTGCGGCATTTTGCCTTCCTGTTTTTGCTCACCCAGAAAC
GCTGGTGAAAGTAAAAGATGCTGAAGATCAGTTGGGTGCACGAGTGGGTTACATCGAACTGGATCTCAAC
AGCGGTAAGATCCTTGAGAGTTTTCGCCCCGAAGAACGTTTTCCAATGATGAGCACTTTTAAAGTTCTGC
TATGTGGCGCGGTATTATCCCGTATTGACGCCGGGCAAGAGCAACTCGGTCGCCGCATACACTATTCTCA
GAATGACTTGGTTGAGTACTCACCAGTCACAGAAAAGCATCTTACGGATGGCATGACAGTAAGAGAATTA
TGCAGTGCTGCCATAACCATGAGTGATAACACTGCGGCCAACTTACTTCTGACAACGATCGGAGGACCGA
AGGAGCTAACCGCTTTTTTGCACAACATGGGGGATCATGTAACTCGCCTTGATCGTTGGGAACCGGAGCT
GAATGAAGCCATACCAAACGACGAGCGTGACACCACGATGCCTGTAGCAATGGCAACAACGTTGCGCAAA
CTATTAACTGGCGAACTACTTACTCTAGCTTCCCGGCAACAATTAATAGACTGGATGGAGGCGGATAAAG
TTGCAGGACCACTTCTGCGCTCGGCCCTTCCGGCTGGCTGGTTTATTGCTGATAAATCTGGAGCCGGTGA
GCGTGGGTCTCGCGGTATCATTGCAGCACTGGGGCCAGATGGTAAGCCCTCCCGTATCGTAGTTATCTAC
ACGACGGGGAGTCAGGCAACTATGGATGAACGAAATAGACAGATCGCTGAGATAGGTGCCTCACTGATTA
AGCATTGGTAACTGTCAGACCAAGTTTACTCATATATACTTTAGATTGATTTAAAACTTCATTTTTAATT
TAAAAGGATCTAGGTGAAGATCCTTTTTGATAATCTCATGACCAAAATCCCTTAACGTGAGTTTTCGTTC
CACTGAGCGTCAGACCCCGTAGAAAAGATCAAAGGATCTTCTTGAGATCCTTTTTTTCTGCGCGTAATCT
GCTGCTTGCAAACAAAAAAACCACCGCTACCAGCGGTGGTTTGTTTGCCGGATCAAGAGCTACCAACTCT
TTTTCCGAAGGTAACTGGCTTCAGCAGAGCGCAGATACCAAATACTGTTCTTCTAGTGTAGCCGTAGTTA
GGCCACCACTTCAAGAACTCTGTAGCACCGCCTACATACCTCGCTCTGCTAATCCTGTTACCAGTGGCTG
CTGCCAGTGGCGATAAGTCGTGTCTTACCGGGTTGGACTCAAGACGATAGTTACCGGATAAGGCGCAGCG
GTCGGGCTGAACGGGGGGTTCGTGCACACAGCCCAGCTTGGAGCGAACGACCTACACCGAACTGAGATAC
CTACAGCGTGAGCTATGAGAAAGCGCCACGCTTCCCGAAGGGAGAAAGGCGGACAGGTATCCGGTAAGCG
GCAGGGTCGGAACAGGAGAGCGCACGAGGGAGCTTCCAGGGGGAAACGCCTGGTATCTTTATAGTCCTGT
CGGGTTTCGCCACCTCTGACTTGAGCGTCGATTTTTGTGATGCTCGTCAGGGGGGCGGAGCCTATGGAAA
AACGCCAC
Features (pLannotate 1.2.2; 15 found; start..end, strand, type, name):
      6..123     +  misc_feature   cPPT/CTS: central polypurine tract and central termination sequence of HIV-1
    130..370     +  promoter       U6 promoter: RNA polymerase III promoter for human U6 snRNA
    558..1217    -  CDS            deoC1: DEOC1_STAAN - Also known as dra. Experimental evidence at protein level: Swiss-Prot protein existence level 1. Catalyzes a reversible aldol reaction between acetaldehyde and D-glyceraldehyde 3-phosphate to generate 2-deoxy-D-ribose 5- phosphate. From Staphylococcus aureus (strain N315).
   2280..2347    +  misc_RNA       tracrRNA (fragment): trans-activating CRISPR RNA for the Streptococcus pyogenes CRISPR/Cas9 system
   2389..2407    +  CDS            small t antigen (fragment): SV40 (simian virus 40) small t antigen
   2433..2644    +  promoter       EF-1α core promoter: core promoter for human elongation factor EF-1α
   2688..4289    +  CDS            Cas9(N): N-terminal portion of Streptococcus pyogenes Cas9 (Zetsche et al., 2015)
   4290..6784    +  CDS            Cas9(C) (fragment): C-terminal portion of Streptococcus pyogenes Cas9 (Zetsche et al., 2015)
   6888..8919    +  CDS            gag-pol (fragment): Moloney murine leukemia virus Gag-Pol polyprotein; gag-pol; contains a read-through stop codon
   9047..9644    +  CDS            PuroR (fragment): puromycin N-acetyltransferase; pac from Streptomyces; confers resistance to puromycin
   9651..10239   +  misc_feature   WPRE: woodchuck hepatitis virus posttranscriptional regulatory element
  10246..10294   +  polyA_signal   poly(A) signal: synthetic polyadenylation signal
  10316..10420   +  promoter       AmpR promoter: bla
  10421..11281   +  CDS            AmpR: β-lactamase; bla; confers resistance to ampicillin, carbenicillin, and related antibiotics
  11452..12040   +  rep_origin     ori: high-copy-number ColE1/pMB1/pBR322/pUC origin of replication
