>Addgene plasmid #215722 | pPE3-pPuro | addgene full sequence | sequence record 425375 | Addgene NGS Result
TCGAGTTTTAAAAGAAAAGGGGGGATTGGGGGGTACAGTGCAGGGGAAAGAATAGTAGACATAATAGCAA
CAGACATACAAACTAAAGAATTACAAAAACAAATTACAAAAATTCAAAATTTTACTAGTGAGGGCCTATT
TCCCATGATTCCTTCATATTTGCATATACGATACAAGGCTGTTAGAGAGATAATTGGAATTAATTTGACT
GTAAACACAAAGATATTAGTACAAAATACGTGACGTAGAAAGTAATAATTTCTTGGGTAGTTTGCAGTTT
TAAAATTATGTTTTAAAATGGACTATCATATGCTTACCGTAACTTGAAAGTATTTCGATTTCTTGGCTTT
ATATATCTTGTGGAAAGGACGAAACACCGGAGACGGTGTTGTAAATGAGCACACAAAATACACATGCTAA
AATATTATATTCTATGACCTTTATAAAATCAACCAAAATCTTCTTTTTAATAACTTTAGTATCAATAATT
AGAATTTTTATGTTCCTTTTTGCAAACTTTTAATAAAAATGAGCAAAATAAAAAAACGCTAGTTTTAGTA
ACTCGCGTTGTTTTCTTCACCTTTAATAATAGCTACTCCACCACCTGTTCCTAAGTGGTCAGCTCCTGCT
TCAATCATTTTTTGAGCATCTTCAAATGTTCTAACTCCACCAGCTGCTTTAACTAAAGCATTGTCTTTAA
CAACTGACTTCATTAGTCTAACATCTTCAAATGTTGCACCTGATTTTGAAAATCCTGTTGATGTTTTAAC
AAATTCTAATCCAGCTTCAACAGCTATTTCACAAGCTTTCATGATTTCTTCTTTTGTTAATAAACAATTT
TCCATAATACATTTAACAACATGTGATCCAGCTGCTTTTTTTACAGCTTTCATGTCTTCTAAAACTAATT
CATAATTTTTGTCTTTTAATGCACCAATATTTAATACCATATCAATTTCTGTTGCACCATCTTTAATTGC
TTCAGAAACTTCGAATGCTTTTGTAGCTGTTGTGCATGCACCTAGAGGAAAACCTACAACATTTGTTATT
CCTACATTTGTGCCTTTTAATAATTCTTTACAATAGCTTGTTCAATATGAATTAACACAAACTGTTGCAA
AATCAAATTCAATTGCTTCATCACATAATTGTTTAATTTCAGCTTTCGTAGCATCTTGTTTTAATAATGT
GTGATCTATATATTCGTTTAGTTTCATTTTTTCTCCTATATATTCATTTTTAATTTTAATTCTTTAATAA
TTTCGTCTACTTTAACTTTAGCGTTTTGAACAGATTCACCAACACCTATAAAATAAATTTTTAGTTTAGG
TTCAGTTCCACTTGGGCGAACAGCAAATCATGACTTATCTTCTAAATAAAATTTTAGTAAGTCTTGTCCT
GGCATATTATACATTCCATCGATGTAGTCTTCAACATTAACAACTTTAAGTCCAGCAATTTGAGTTAAGG
GTGTTGCTCTCAATGATTTCATTAATGGTTCAATTTTTAATTTCTTTTCTTCTGGTTTAAAATTCAAGTT
TAAAGTGAAAGTGTAATATGCACCCATTTCTTTAAATAAATCTTCTAAATAGTCTACTAATGTTTTATTT
TGTTTTTTATAAAATCAAGCAGCCTCTGCTATTAATATAGAAGCTTGTATTCCATCTTTATCTCTAGCTG
AGTCATCAATTACATATCCATAACTTTCTTCATAAGCAAAAACAAAATTTAATCCGTTATCTTCTTCTTT
AGCAATTTCTCTACCCATTCATTTAAATCCAGTTAAAGTTTTTACAATATTAACTCCATATTTTTCATGA
GCGATTCTATCACCCAAATCACTTGTTACAAAACTTGAATATAGAGCCGGATTTTTTGGAATGCTATTTA
AGCGTTTTAGATTTGATAATTTTCAATCAATTAAAATTGGTCCTGTTTGATTTCCATCTAATCTTACAAA
ATGACCATCATGTTTTATTGCCATTCCAAATCTGTCAGCATCTGGGTCATTCATAATAATAATATCTGCA
TCATGTTTAATACCATATTCAAGCGGTATTTTTCATGCAGGATCAAATTCTGGATTTGGATTTACAACAT
TTTTAAATGTTTCATCTTCAAATGCATGCTCTTCAACCTCAATAACGTTATATCCTGATTCACGTAATAT
TTTTGGGGTAAATTTAGTTCCTGTTCCATTAACTGCGCTAAAAATAATTTTTAAATCTTTTTTAGCTTCT
TGCTCTTTTTTGTACGTCTCTGTTTAAGAGCTATGCTGGAAACAGCATAGCAAGTTTAAATAAGGCTAGT
CCGTTATCAACTTGAAAAAGTGGCACCGAGTCGGTGCATAGGCAGGTGTATAATAGCACCTGCTATACGC
GGTTCTATCTAGTTACGCGTTAAACCAACTAGAATTTTTTGCTAGCTAGGTCTTGAAAGGAGTGGGAATT
GGCTCCGGTGCCCGTCAGTGGGCAGAGCGCACATCGCCCACAGTCCCCGAGAAGTTGGGGGGAGGGGTCG
GCAATTGATCCGGTGCCTAGAGAAGGTGGCGCGGGGTAAACTGGGAAAGTGATGTCGTGTACTGGCTCCG
CCTTTTTCCCGAGGGTGGGGGAGAACCGTATATAAGTGCAGTAGTCGCCGTGAACGTTCTTTTTCGCAAC
GGGTTTGCCGCCAGAACACAGGACCGGTGCCACCATGGCCCCAAAGAAGAAGCGGAAGGTCGGTGACAAG
AAGTACAGCATCGGCCTGGACATCGGCACCAACTCTGTGGGCTGGGCCGTGATCACCGACGAGTACAAGG
TGCCCAGCAAGAAATTCAAGGTGCTGGGCAACACCGACCGGCACAGCATCAAGAAGAACCTGATCGGAGC
CCTGCTGTTCGACAGCGGCGAAACAGCCGAGGCCACCCGGCTGAAGAGAACCGCCAGAAGAAGATACACC
AGACGGAAGAACCGGATCTGCTATCTGCAAGAGATCTTCAGCAACGAGATGGCCAAGGTGGACGACAGCT
TCTTCCACAGACTGGAAGAGTCCTTCCTGGTGGAAGAGGATAAGAAGCACGAGCGGCACCCCATCTTCGG
CAACATCGTGGACGAGGTGGCCTACCACGAGAAGTACCCCACCATCTACCACCTGAGAAAGAAACTGGTG
GACAGCACCGACAAGGCCGACCTGCGGCTGATCTATCTGGCCCTGGCCCACATGATCAAGTTCCGGGGCC
ACTTCCTGATCGAGGGCGACCTGAACCCCGACAACAGCGACGTGGACAAGCTGTTCATCCAGCTGGTGCA
GACCTACAACCAGCTGTTCGAGGAAAACCCCATCAACGCCAGCGGCGTGGACGCCAAGGCCATCCTGTCT
GCCAGACTGAGCAAGAGCAGACGGCTGGAAAATCTGATCGCCCAGCTGCCCGGCGAGAAGAAGAATGGCC
TGTTCGGAAACCTGATTGCCCTGAGCCTGGGCCTGACCCCCAACTTCAAGAGCAACTTCGACCTGGCCGA
GGATGCCAAACTGCAGCTGAGCAAGGACACCTACGACGACGACCTGGACAACCTGCTGGCCCAGATCGGC
GACCAGTACGCCGACCTGTTTCTGGCCGCCAAGAACCTGTCCGACGCCATCCTGCTGAGCGACATCCTGA
GAGTGAACACCGAGATCACCAAGGCCCCCCTGAGCGCCTCTATGATCAAGAGATACGACGAGCACCACCA
GGACCTGACCCTGCTGAAAGCTCTCGTGCGGCAGCAGCTGCCTGAGAAGTACAAAGAGATTTTCTTCGAC
CAGAGCAAGAACGGCTACGCCGGCTACATTGACGGCGGAGCCAGCCAGGAAGAGTTCTACAAGTTCATCA
AGCCCATCCTGGAAAAGATGGACGGCACCGAGGAACTGCTCGTGAAGCTGAACAGAGAGGACCTGCTGCG
GAAGCAGCGGACCTTCGACAACGGCAGCATCCCCCACCAGATCCACCTGGGAGAGCTGCACGCCATTCTG
CGGCGGCAGGAAGATTTTTACCCATTCCTGAAGGACAACCGGGAAAAGATCGAGAAGATCCTGACCTTCC
GCATCCCCTACTACGTGGGCCCTCTGGCCAGGGGAAACAGCAGATTCGCCTGGATGACCAGAAAGAGCGA
GGAAACCATCACCCCCTGGAACTTCGAGGAAGTGGTGGACAAGGGCGCTTCCGCCCAGAGCTTCATCGAG
CGGATGACCAACTTCGATAAGAACCTGCCCAACGAGAAGGTGCTGCCCAAGCACAGCCTGCTGTACGAGT
ACTTCACCGTGTATAACGAGCTGACCAAAGTGAAATACGTGACCGAGGGAATGAGAAAGCCCGCCTTCCT
GAGCGGCGAGCAGAAAAAGGCCATCGTGGACCTGCTGTTCAAGACCAACCGGAAAGTGACCGTGAAGCAG
CTGAAAGAGGACTACTTCAAGAAAATCGAGTGCTTCGACTCCGTGGAAATCTCCGGCGTGGAAGATCGGT
TCAACGCCTCCCTGGGCACATACCACGATCTGCTGAAAATTATCAAGGACAAGGACTTCCTGGACAATGA
GGAAAACGAGGACATTCTGGAAGATATCGTGCTGACCCTGACACTGTTTGAGGACAGAGAGATGATCGAG
GAACGGCTGAAAACCTATGCCCACCTGTTCGACGACAAAGTGATGAAGCAGCTGAAGCGGCGGAGATACA
CCGGCTGGGGCAGGCTGAGCCGGAAGCTGATCAACGGCATCCGGGACAAGCAGTCCGGCAAGACAATCCT
GGATTTCCTGAAGTCCGACGGCTTCGCCAACAGAAACTTCATGCAGCTGATCCACGACGACAGCCTGACC
TTTAAAGAGGACATCCAGAAAGCCCAGGTGTCCGGCCAGGGCGATAGCCTGCACGAGCACATTGCCAATC
TGGCCGGCAGCCCCGCCATTAAGAAGGGCATCCTGCAGACAGTGAAGGTGGTGGACGAGCTCGTGAAAGT
GATGGGCCGGCACAAGCCCGAGAACATCGTGATCGAAATGGCCAGAGAGAACCAGACCACCCAGAAGGGA
CAGAAGAACAGCCGCGAGAGAATGAAGCGGATCGAAGAGGGCATCAAAGAGCTGGGCAGCCAGATCCTGA
AAGAACACCCCGTGGAAAACACCCAGCTGCAGAACGAGAAGCTGTACCTGTACTACCTGCAGAATGGGCG
GGATATGTACGTGGACCAGGAACTGGACATCAACCGGCTGTCCGACTACGATGTGGACGCTATCGTGCCT
CAGAGCTTTCTGAAGGACGACTCCATCGACAACAAGGTGCTGACCAGAAGCGACAAGAACCGGGGCAAGA
GCGACAACGTGCCCTCCGAAGAGGTCGTGAAGAAGATGAAGAACTACTGGCGGCAGCTGCTGAACGCCAA
GCTGATTACCCAGAGAAAGTTCGACAATCTGACCAAGGCCGAGAGAGGCGGCCTGAGCGAACTGGATAAG
GCCGGCTTCATCAAGAGACAGCTGGTGGAAACCCGGCAGATCACAAAGCACGTGGCACAGATCCTGGACT
CCCGGATGAACACTAAGTACGACGAGAATGACAAGCTGATCCGGGAAGTGAAAGTGATCACCCTGAAGTC
CAAGCTGGTGTCCGGTTTCCGGAAGGATTTCCAGTTTTACAAAGTGCGCGAGATCAACAACTACCACCAC
GCCCACGACGCCTACCTGAACGCCGTCGTGGGAACCGCCCTGATCAAAAAGTACCCTAAGCTGGAAAGCG
AGTTCGTGTACGGCGACTACAAGGTGTACGACGTGCGGAAGATGATCGCCAAGAGCGAGCAGGAAATCGG
CAAGGCTACCGCCAAGTACTTCTTCTACAGCAACATCATGAACTTTTTCAAGACCGAGATTACCCTGGCC
AACGGCGAGATCCGGAAGCGGCCTCTGATCGAGACAAACGGCGAAACCGGGGAGATCGTGTGGGATAAGG
GCCGGGATTTTGCCACCGTGCGGAAAGTGCTGAGCATGCCCCAAGTGAATATCGTGAAAAAGACCGAGGT
GCAGACAGGCGGCTTCAGCAAAGAGTCTATCCTGCCCAAGAGGAACAGCGATAAGCTGATCGCCAGAAAG
AAGGACTGGGACCCTAAGAAGTACGGCGGCTTCGACAGCCCCACCGTGGCCTATTCTGTGCTGGTGGTGG
CCAAAGTGGAAAAGGGCAAGTCCAAGAAACTGAAGAGTGTGAAAGAGCTGCTGGGGATCACCATCATGGA
AAGAAGCAGCTTCGAGAAGAATCCCATCGACTTTCTGGAAGCCAAGGGCTACAAAGAAGTGAAAAAGGAC
CTGATCATCAAGCTGCCTAAGTACTCCCTGTTCGAGCTGGAAAACGGCCGGAAGAGAATGCTGGCCTCTG
CCGGCGAACTGCAGAAGGGAAACGAACTGGCCCTGCCCTCCAAATATGTGAACTTCCTGTACCTGGCCAG
CCACTATGAGAAGCTGAAGGGCTCCCCCGAGGATAATGAGCAGAAACAGCTGTTTGTGGAACAGCACAAG
CACTACCTGGACGAGATCATCGAGCAGATCAGCGAGTTCTCCAAGAGAGTGATCCTGGCCGACGCTAATC
TGGACAAAGTGCTGTCCGCCTACAACAAGCACCGGGATAAGCCCATCAGAGAGCAGGCCGAGAATATCAT
CCACCTGTTTACCCTGACCAATCTGGGAGCCCCTGCCGCCTTCAAGTACTTTGACACCACCATCGACCGG
AAGAGGTACACCAGCACCAAAGAGGTGCTGGACGCCACCCTGATCCACCAGAGCATCACCGGCCTGTACG
AGACACGGATCGACCTGTCTCAGCTGGGAGGTGACTCTGGAGGATCTAGCGGAGGATCCTCTGGCAGCGA
GACACCAGGAACAAGCGAGTCAGCAACACCAGAGAGCAGTGGCGGCAGCAGCGGCGGCAGCAGCACCCTA
AATATAGAAGATGAGTATCGGCTACATGAGACCTCAAAAGAGCCAGATGTTTCTCTAGGGTCCACATGGC
TGTCTGATTTTCCTCAGGCCTGGGCGGAAACCGGGGGCATGGGACTGGCAGTTCGCCAAGCTCCTCTGAT
CATACCTCTGAAAGCAACCTCTACCCCCGTGTCCATAAAACAATACCCCATGTCACAAGAAGCCAGACTG
GGGATCAAGCCCCACATACAGAGACTGTTGGACCAGGGAATACTGGTACCCTGCCAGTCCCCCTGGAACA
CGCCCCTGCTACCCGTTAAGAAACCAGGGACTAATGATTATAGGCCTGTCCAGGATCTGAGAGAAGTCAA
CAAGCGGGTGGAAGACATCCACCCCACCGTGCCCAACCCTTACAACCTCTTGAGCGGGCTCCCACCGTCC
CACCAGTGGTACACTGTGCTTGATTTAAAGGATGCCTTTTTCTGCCTGAGACTCCACCCCACCAGTCAGC
CTCTCTTCGCCTTTGAGTGGAGAGATCCAGAGATGGGAATCTCAGGACAATTGACCTGGACCAGACTCCC
ACAGGGTTTCAAAAACAGTCCCACCCTGTTTAATGAGGCACTGCACAGAGACCTAGCAGACTTCCGGATC
CAGCACCCAGACTTGATCCTGCTACAGTACGTGGATGACTTACTGCTGGCCGCCACTTCTGAGCTAGACT
GCCAACAAGGTACTCGGGCCCTGTTACAAACCCTAGGGAACCTCGGGTATCGGGCCTCGGCCAAGAAAGC
CCAAATTTGCCAGAAACAGGTCAAGTATCTGGGGTATCTTCTAAAAGAGGGTCAGAGATGGCTGACTGAG
GCCAGAAAAGAGACTGTGATGGGGCAGCCTACTCCGAAGACCCCTCGACAACTAAGGGAGTTCCTAGGGA
AGGCAGGCTTCTGTCGCCTCTTCATCCCTGGGTTTGCAGAAATGGCAGCCCCCCTGTACCCTCTCACCAA
ACCGGGGACTCTGTTTAATTGGGGCCCAGACCAACAAAAGGCCTATCAAGAAATCAAGCAAGCTCTTCTA
ACTGCCCCAGCCCTGGGGTTGCCAGATTTGACTAAGCCCTTTGAACTCTTTGTCGACGAGAAGCAGGGCT
ACGCCAAAGGTGTCCTAACGCAAAAACTGGGACCTTGGCGTCGGCCGGTGGCCTACCTGTCCAAAAAGCT
AGACCCAGTAGCAGCTGGGTGGCCCCCTTGCCTACGGATGGTAGCAGCCATTGCCGTACTGACAAAGGAT
GCAGGCAAGCTAACCATGGGACAGCCACTAGTCATTCTGGCCCCCCATGCAGTAGAGGCACTAGTCAAAC
AACCCCCCGACCGCTGGCTTTCCAACGCCCGGATGACTCACTATCAGGCCTTGCTTTTGGACACGGACCG
GGTCCAGTTCGGACCGGTGGTAGCCCTGAACCCGGCTACGCTGCTCCCACTGCCTGAGGAAGGGCTGCAA
CACAACTGCCTTGATATCCTGGCCGAAGCCCACGGAACCCGACCCGACCTAACGGACCAGCCGCTCCCAG
ACGCCGACCACACCTGGTACACGGATGGAAGCAGTCTCTTACAAGAGGGACAGCGTAAGGCGGGAGCTGC
GGTGACCACCGAGACCGAGGTAATCTGGGCTAAAGCCCTGCCAGCCGGGACATCCGCTCAGCGGGCTGAA
CTGATAGCACTCACCCAGGCCCTAAAGATGGCAGAAGGTAAGAAGCTAAATGTTTATACTGATAGCCGTT
ATGCTTTTGCTACTGCCCATATCCATGGAGAAATATACAGAAGGCGTGGGTGGCTCACATCAGAAGGCAA
AGAGATCAAAAATAAAGACGAGATCTTGGCCCTACTAAAAGCCCTCTTTCTGCCCAAAAGACTTAGCATA
ATCCATTGTCCAGGACATCAAAAGGGACACAGCGCCGAGGCTAGAGGCAACCGGATGGCTGACCAAGCGG
CCCGAAAGGCAGCCATCACAGAGACTCCAGACACCTCTACCCTCCTCATAGAAAATTCATCACCCTCTGG
CGGCTCAAAAAGAACCGCCGACGGCAGCGAATTCGAGCCCAAGAAGAAGAGGAAAGTCGGATCCGGCGCA
ACAAACTTCTCTCTGCTGAAACAAGCCGGAGATGTCGAAGAGAATCCTGGACCGACCGAGTACAAGCCCA
CGGTGCGCCTCGCCACCCGCGACGACGTCCCCAGGGCCGTACGCACCCTCGCCGCCGCGTTCGCCGACTA
CCCCGCCACGCGCCACACCGTCGATCCGGACCGCCACATCGAGCGGGTCACCGAGCTGCAAGAACTCTTC
CTCACGCGCGTCGGGCTCGACATCGGCAAGGTGTGGGTCGCGGACGACGGCGCCGCGGTGGCGGTCTGGA
CCACGCCGGAGAGCGTCGAAGCGGGGGCGGTGTTCGCCGAGATCGGCCCGCGCATGGCCGAGTTGAGCGG
TTCCCGGCTGGCCGCGCAGCAACAGATGGAAGGCCTCCTGGCGCCGCACCGGCCCAAGGAGCCCGCGTGG
TTCCTGGCCACCGTCGGAGTCTCGCCCGACCACCAGGGCAAGGGTCTGGGCAGCGCCGTCGTGCTCCCCG
GAGTGGAGGCGGCCGAGCGCGCCGGGGTGCCCGCCTTCCTGGAGACCTCCGCGCCCCGCAACCTCCCCTT
CTACGAGCGGCTCGGCTTCACCGTCACCGCCGACGTCGAGGTGCCCGAAGGACCGCGCACCTGGTGCATG
ACCCGCAAGCCCGGTGCCTGAGTCGACAATCAACCTCTGGATTACAAAATTTGTGAAAGATTGACTGGTA
TTCTTAACTATGTTGCTCCTTTTACGCTATGTGGATACGCTGCTTTAATGCCTTTGTATCATGCTATTGC
TTCCCGTATGGCTTTCATTTTCTCCTCCTTGTATAAATCCTGGTTGCTGTCTCTTTATGAGGAGTTGTGG
CCCGTTGTCAGGCAACGTGGCGTGGTGTGCACTGTGTTTGCTGACGCAACCCCCACTGGTTGGGGCATTG
CCACCACCTGTCAGCTCCTTTCCGGGACTTTCGCTTTCCCCCTCCCTATTGCCACGGCGGAACTCATCGC
CGCCTGCCTTGCCCGCTGCTGGACAGGGGCTCGGCTGTTGGGCACTGACAATTCCGTGGTGTTGTCGGGG
AAATCATCGTCCTTTCCTTGGCTGCTCGCCTGTGTTGCCACCTGGATTCTGCGCGGGACGTCCTTCTGCT
ACGTCCCTTCGGCCCTCAATCCAGCGGACCTTCCTTCCCGCGGCCTGCTGCCGGCTCTGCGGCCTCTTCC
GCGTCTTCGCCTTCGCCCTCAGACGAGTCGGATCTCCCTTTGGGCCGCCTCCCCGCACGCGTAATAAAAG
ATCTTTATTTTCATTAGATCTGTGTGTTGGTTTTTTGTGTGCTCTAGATTCGGGGAAATGTGCGCGGAAC
CCCTATTTGTTTATTTTTCTAAATACATTCAAATATGTATCCGCTCATGAGACAATAACCCTGATAAATG
CTTCAATAATATTGAAAAAGGAAGAGTATGAGTATTCAACATTTCCGTGTCGCCCTTATTCCCTTTTTTG
CGGCATTTTGCCTTCCTGTTTTTGCTCACCCAGAAACGCTGGTGAAAGTAAAAGATGCTGAAGATCAGTT
GGGTGCACGAGTGGGTTACATCGAACTGGATCTCAACAGCGGTAAGATCCTTGAGAGTTTTCGCCCCGAA
GAACGTTTTCCAATGATGAGCACTTTTAAAGTTCTGCTATGTGGCGCGGTATTATCCCGTATTGACGCCG
GGCAAGAGCAACTCGGTCGCCGCATACACTATTCTCAGAATGACTTGGTTGAGTACTCACCAGTCACAGA
AAAGCATCTTACGGATGGCATGACAGTAAGAGAATTATGCAGTGCTGCCATAACCATGAGTGATAACACT
GCGGCCAACTTACTTCTGACAACGATCGGAGGACCGAAGGAGCTAACCGCTTTTTTGCACAACATGGGGG
ATCATGTAACTCGCCTTGATCGTTGGGAACCGGAGCTGAATGAAGCCATACCAAACGACGAGCGTGACAC
CACGATGCCTGTAGCAATGGCAACAACGTTGCGCAAACTATTAACTGGCGAACTACTTACTCTAGCTTCC
CGGCAACAATTAATAGACTGGATGGAGGCGGATAAAGTTGCAGGACCACTTCTGCGCTCGGCCCTTCCGG
CTGGCTGGTTTATTGCTGATAAATCTGGAGCCGGTGAGCGTGGGTCTCGCGGTATCATTGCAGCACTGGG
GCCAGATGGTAAGCCCTCCCGTATCGTAGTTATCTACACGACGGGGAGTCAGGCAACTATGGATGAACGA
AATAGACAGATCGCTGAGATAGGTGCCTCACTGATTAAGCATTGGTAACTGTCAGACCAAGTTTACTCAT
ATATACTTTAGATTGATTTAAAACTTCATTTTTAATTTAAAAGGATCTAGGTGAAGATCCTTTTTGATAA
TCTCATGACCAAAATCCCTTAACGTGAGTTTTCGTTCCACTGAGCGTCAGACCCCGTAGAAAAGATCAAA
GGATCTTCTTGAGATCCTTTTTTTCTGCGCGTAATCTGCTGCTTGCAAACAAAAAAACCACCGCTACCAG
CGGTGGTTTGTTTGCCGGATCAAGAGCTACCAACTCTTTTTCCGAAGGTAACTGGCTTCAGCAGAGCGCA
GATACCAAATACTGTTCTTCTAGTGTAGCCGTAGTTAGGCCACCACTTCAAGAACTCTGTAGCACCGCCT
ACATACCTCGCTCTGCTAATCCTGTTACCAGTGGCTGCTGCCAGTGGCGATAAGTCGTGTCTTACCGGGT
TGGACTCAAGACGATAGTTACCGGATAAGGCGCAGCGGTCGGGCTGAACGGGGGGTTCGTGCACACAGCC
CAGCTTGGAGCGAACGACCTACACCGAACTGAGATACCTACAGCGTGAGCTATGAGAAAGCGCCACGCTT
CCCGAAGGGAGAAAGGCGGACAGGTATCCGGTAAGCGGCAGGGTCGGAACAGGAGAGCGCACGAGGGAGC
TTCCAGGGGGAAACGCCTGGTATCTTTATAGTCCTGTCGGGTTTCGCCACCTCTGACTTGAGCGTCGATT
TTTGTGATGCTCGTCAGGGGGGCGGAGCCTATGGAAAAACGCCAC
Features (pLannotate 1.2.2; 15 found; start..end, strand, type, name):
      6..123     +  misc_feature   cPPT/CTS: central polypurine tract and central termination sequence of HIV-1
    130..370     +  promoter       U6 promoter: RNA polymerase III promoter for human U6 snRNA
    558..1217    -  CDS            deoC1: DEOC1_STAAN - Also known as dra. Experimental evidence at protein level: Swiss-Prot protein existence level 1. Catalyzes a reversible aldol reaction between acetaldehyde and D-glyceraldehyde 3-phosphate to generate 2-deoxy-D-ribose 5- phosphate. From Staphylococcus aureus (strain N315).
   2280..2347    +  misc_RNA       tracrRNA (fragment): trans-activating CRISPR RNA for the Streptococcus pyogenes CRISPR/Cas9 system
   2426..2444    +  CDS            small t antigen (fragment): SV40 (simian virus 40) small t antigen
   2470..2681    +  promoter       EF-1α core promoter: core promoter for human elongation factor EF-1α
   2725..4326    +  CDS            Cas9(N): N-terminal portion of Streptococcus pyogenes Cas9 (Zetsche et al., 2015)
   4327..6821    +  CDS            Cas9(C) (fragment): C-terminal portion of Streptococcus pyogenes Cas9 (Zetsche et al., 2015)
   6925..8956    +  CDS            gag-pol (fragment): Moloney murine leukemia virus Gag-Pol polyprotein; gag-pol; contains a read-through stop codon
   9084..9681    +  CDS            PuroR (fragment): puromycin N-acetyltransferase; pac from Streptomyces; confers resistance to puromycin
   9688..10276   +  misc_feature   WPRE: woodchuck hepatitis virus posttranscriptional regulatory element
  10283..10331   +  polyA_signal   poly(A) signal: synthetic polyadenylation signal
  10353..10457   +  promoter       AmpR promoter: bla
  10458..11318   +  CDS            AmpR: β-lactamase; bla; confers resistance to ampicillin, carbenicillin, and related antibiotics
  11489..12077   +  rep_origin     ori: high-copy-number ColE1/pMB1/pBR322/pUC origin of replication
