[The description below was written by a language model from this plasmid's Addgene catalogue record and pLannotate feature annotations shown in this document.]
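Description:
pPE3-pPuro is a roughly 12 kb mammalian expression plasmid that serves as the empty cloning vector of the Uni-Vector prime editing system, in which the prime editor protein and its guide RNA cassette are carried on a single plasmid. It derives from the pPE2-pPuro backbone and is propagated in E. coli through a high-copy ColE1/pUC-type origin with ampicillin selection (AmpR under its own bla promoter). The catalogue does not specify a vector type. A cPPT/CTS element and WPRE point to lentiviral-vector ancestry, but no LTRs or packaging signal are annotated, so the record supports use as a transfection plasmid rather than a packageable viral vector.

The main payload is PE2, subcloned from pCMV-PE2. It is a fusion of the S. pyogenes Cas9 H840A nickase to an engineered Moloney murine leukemia virus reverse transcriptase carrying D200N, T306K, W313F, T330P and L603W; the annotation tool labels these as Cas9 N- and C-terminal segments and a gag-pol fragment. Expression is driven by the EFS (EF-1α core) promoter. A puromycin N-acetyltransferase coding sequence follows in the same orientation with no separate promoter annotated, suggesting co-expression with the editor, although the linking element is not identified. WPRE and a synthetic poly(A) signal end the unit.

Upstream, a human U6 promoter is separated from a Cas9 guide scaffold (tracrRNA fragment) by about 1.9 kb. This region includes a reverse-oriented bacterial deoC-like sequence and is most plausibly a stuffer replaced when guide sequences are cloned in. The record does not detail how the pegRNA and the PE3 nicking guide are arranged.

The repository's sequencing result is 37 nt longer than the depositor sequence and shows a D974G substitution in Cas9, which the depositing lab reports does not impair function.
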