Addgene plasmid #215722: pPE3-pPuro
Purpose: Cloning vector for Uni-Vector prime editing system
Depositing lab: Kou-Juey Wu. Depositing organization: Chang Gung Memorial Hospital. Publication: A refined Uni-vector prime editing system improves genome editing outcomes in mammalian cells. Huang CH, Chiu SY, Chou YC, Wu KJ. Biotechnol J. 2024 Feb;19(2):e2300353. doi: 10.1002/biot.202300353. PubMed 38403398.
Backbone
  Vector backbone: pPE2-pPuro
  Vector type: Unspecified
  Selectable markers: Puromycin
Growth in bacteria
  Bacterial resistance: Ampicillin, 100 μg/mL
  Growth temperature: 37°C
  Growth strain: DH5alpha
  Copy number: Unknown
Gene/Insert
  Gene/Insert name: PE2 (alt name: Cas9(H840A)-M-MLVrt(D200N, T306K, W313F, T330P, L603W))
  Species: Synthetic; Cas9 is from S. pyogenes; M-MLV RT is from the Moloney murine leukemia virus
  Insert size (bp): 6272
  Promoter: EFS promoter
  Cloning method: Ligation Independent Cloning
  Sequencing primers: 5′ GACTATCATATGCTTACCGT
Resource information
  A portion of this plasmid was derived from a plasmid made by: The PE2 is subcloned from pCMV-PE2 (addgene plasmid # 132775)
Terms and licenses: Academic/Nonprofit Terms; Industry Terms: Not Available to Industry
Depositor comments: Addgene QC NGS identifies a D974G substitution in the Cas9 sequence. The depositing lab has confirmed that the plasmid should function as described in the associated publication.
How to cite: pPE3-pPuro was a gift from Kou-Juey Wu (Addgene plasmid # 215722 ; http://n2t.net/addgene:215722 ; RRID:Addgene_215722)
